>Addgene plasmid #134444 | pFA6a-SRS:natMX4 | addgene full sequence | sequence record 271064 | Addgene NGS Result
GCTTGTCTGTAAGCGGATGCCGGGAGCAGACAAGCCCGTCAGGGCGCGTCAGCGGGTGTTGGCGGGTGTC
GGGGCTGGCTTAACTATGCGGCATCAGAGCAGATTGTACTGAGAGTGCACCATATGGACATATTGTCGTT
AGAACGCGGCTACAATTAATACATAACCTTATGTATCATACACATACGATTTAGGTGACACTATAGAACG
CGGCCGCCAGCTGAAGCTTCGTACGCTGCAGGTCGACGGATCCCCGGGTTAATTAACTGCCCGAAACCGG
TGGTGGCTAAGGCGCGCCACTTCTAAATAAGCGAATTTCTTATGATTTATGATTTTTATTATTAAATAAG
TTATAAAAAAAATAAGTGTATACAAATTTTAAAGTGACTCTTAGGTTTTAAAACGAAAATTCTTATTCTT
GAGTAACTCTTTCCTGTAGGTCAGGTTGCTTTCTCAGGTATAGTATGAGGTCGCTCTTATTGACCACACC
TCTACCGGCAGATCCGCTAGGGATAACAGGGTAATATAGATCTGTTTAGCTTGCCTCGTCCCCGCCGGGT
CACCCGGCCAGCGACATGGAGGCCCAGAATACCCTCCTTGACAGTCTTGACGTGCGCAGCTCAGGGGCAT
GATGTGACTGTCGCCCGTACATTTAGCCCATACATCCCCATGTATAATCATTTGCATCCATACATTTTGA
TGGCCGCACGGCGCGAAGCAAAAATTACGGCTCCTCGCTGCAGACCTGCGAGCAGGGAAACGCTCCCCTC
ACAGACGCGTTGAATTGTCCCCACGCCGCGCCCCTGTAGAGAAATATAAAAGGTTAGGATTTGCCACTGA
GGTTCTTCTTTCATATACTTCCTTTTAAAATCTTGCTAGGATACAGTTCTCACATCACATCCGAACATAA
ACAACCATGGGTACCACTCTTGACGACACGGCTTACCGGTACCGCACCAGTGTCCCGGGGGACGCCGAGG
CCATCGAGGCACTGGATGGGTCCTTCACCACCGACACCGTCTTCCGCGTCACCGCCACCGGGGACGGCTT
CACCCTGCGGGAGGTGCCGGTGGACCCGCCCCTGACCAAGGTGTTCCCCGACGACGAATCGGACGACGAA
TCGGACGACGGGGAGGACGGCGACCCGGACTCCCGGACGTTCGTCGCGTACGGGGACGACGGCGACCTGG
CGGGCTTCGTGGTCGTCTCGTACTCCGGCTGGAACCGCCGGCTGACCGTCGAGGACATCGAGGTCGCCCC
GGAGCACCGGGGGCACGGGGTCGGGCGCGCGTTGATGGGGCTCGCGACGGAGTTCGCCCGCGAGCGGGGC
GCCGGGCACCTCTGGCTGGAGGTCACCAACGTCAACGCACCGGCGATCCACGCGTACCGGCGGATGGGGT
TCACCCTCTGCGGCCTGGACACCGCCCTGTACGACGGCACCGCCTCGGACGGCGAGCAGGCGCTCTACAT
GAGCATGCCCTGCCCCTAATCAGTACTGACAATAAAAAGATTCTTGTTTTCAAGAACTTGTCATTTGTAT
AGTTTTTTTATATTGTAGTTGTTCTATTTTAATCAAATGTTAGCGTGATTTATATTTTTTTTCGCCTCGA
CATCATCTGCCCAGATGCGAAGTTAAGTGCGCAGAAAGTAATATCATGCGTCAATCGTATGTGAATGCTG
GTCGCTATACTGCTGTCGATTCGATACTAACGCCGCCATCCAGTGTCGAAAACGAGCTCGAATTCATCGA
TGATATCAGATCCACTAGTGGCCTATGCGGCCGCGGATCTGCCGGTCTCCCTATAGTGAGTCGTATTAAT
TTCGATAAGCCAGGTTAACCTGCATTAATGAATCGGCCAACGCGCGGGGAGAGGCGGTTTGCGTATTGGG
CGCTCTTCCGCTTCCTCGCTCACTGACTCGCTGCGCTCGGTCGTTCGGCTGCGGCGAGCGGTATCAGCTC
ACTCAAAGGCGGTAATACGGTTATCCACAGAATCAGGGGATAACGCAGGAAAGAACATGTGAGCAAAAGG
CCAGCAAAAGGCCAGGAACCGTAAAAAGGCCGCGTTGCTGGCGTTTTTCCATAGGCTCCGCCCCCCTGAC
GAGCATCACAAAAATCGACGCTCAAGTCAGAGGTGGCGAAACCCGACAGGACTATAAAGATACCAGGCGT
TTCCCCCTGGAAGCTCCCTCGTGCGCTCTCCTGTTCCGACCCTGCCGCTTACCGGATACCTGTCCGCCTT
TCTCCCTTCGGGAAGCGTGGCGCTTTCTCATAGCTCACGCTGTAGGTATCTCAGTTCGGTGTAGGTCGTT
CGCTCCAAGCTGGGCTGTGTGCACGAACCCCCCGTTCAGCCCGACCGCTGCGCCTTATCCGGTAACTATC
GTCTTGAGTCCAACCCGGTAAGACACGACTTATCGCCACTGGCAGCAGCCACTGGTAACAGGATTAGCAG
AGCGAGGTATGTAGGCGGTGCTACAGAGTTCTTGAAGTGGTGGCCTAACTACGGCTACACTAGAAGAACA
GTATTTGGTATCTGCGCTCTGCTGAAGCCAGTTACCTTCGGAAAAAGAGTTGGTAGCTCTTGATCCGGCA
AACAAACCACCGCTGGTAGCGGTGGTTTTTTTGTTTGCAAGCAGCAGATTACGCGCAGAAAAAAAGGATC
TCAAGAAGATCCTTTGATCTTTTCTACGGGGTCTGACGCTCAGTGGAACGAAAACTCACGTTAAGGGATT
TTGGTCATGAGATTATCAAAAAGGATCTTCACCTAGATCCTTTTAAATTAAAAATGAAGTTTTAAATCAA
TCTAAAGTATATATGAGTAAACTTGGTCTGACAGTTACCAATGCTTAATCAGTGAGGCACCTATCTCAGC
GATCTGTCTATTTCGTTCATCCATAGTTGCCTGACTCCCCGTCGTGTAGATAACTACGATACGGGAGGGC
TTACCATCTGGCCCCAGTGCTGCAATGATACCGCGAGACCCACGCTCACCGGCTCCAGATTTATCAGCAA
TAAACCAGCCAGCCGGAAGGGCCGAGCGCAGAAGTGGTCCTGCAACTTTATCCGCCTCCATCCAGTCTAT
TAATTGTTGCCGGGAAGCTAGAGTAAGTAGTTCGCCAGTTAATAGTTTGCGCAACGTTGTTGCCATTGCT
ACAGGCATCGTGGTGTCACGCTCGTCGTTTGGTATGGCTTCATTCAGCTCCGGTTCCCAACGATCAAGGC
GAGTTACATGATCCCCCATGTTGTGCAAAAAAGCGGTTAGCTCCTTCGGTCCTCCGATCGTTGTCAGAAG
TAAGTTGGCCGCAGTGTTATCACTCATGGTTATGGCAGCACTGCATAATTCTCTTACTGTCATGCCATCC
GTAAGATGCTTTTCTGTGACTGGTGAGTACTCAACCAAGTCATTCTGAGAATAGTGTATGCGGCGACCGA
GTTGCTCTTGCCCGGCGTCAATACGGGATAATACCGCGCCACATAGCAGAACTTTAAAAGTGCTCATCAT
TGGAAAACGTTCTTCGGGGCGAAAACTCTCAAGGATCTTACCGCTGTTGAGATCCAGTTCGATGTAACCC
ACTCGTGCACCCAACTGATCTTCAGCATCTTTTACTTTCACCAGCGTTTCTGGGTGAGCAAAAACAGGAA
GGCAAAATGCCGCAAAAAAGGGAATAAGGGCGACACGGAAATGTTGAATACTCATACTCTTCCTTTTTCA
ATATTATTGAAGCATTTATCAGGGTTATTGTCTCATGAGCGGATACATATTTGAATGTATTTAGAAAAAT
AAACAAATAGGGGTTCCGCGCACATTTCCCCGAAAAGTGCCACCTGACGTCTAAGAAACCATTATTATCA
TGACATTAACCTATAAAAATAGGCGTATCACGAGGCCCTTTCGTCTCGCGCGTTTCGGTGATGACGGTGA
AAACCTCTGACACATGCAGCTCCCGGAGACGGTCACA
Features (pLannotate 1.2.2; 12 found; start..end, strand, type, name):
     75..126     +  misc_feature   bom (fragment): basis of mobility region from pBR322
    189..207     +  promoter       SP6 promoter: promoter for bacteriophage SP6 RNA polymerase
    311..498     +  terminator     ADH1 terminator: S. cerevisiae ADH1; transcription terminator for the S. cerevisiae alcohol dehydrogenase 1 (ADH1) gene
    573..916     +  promoter       TEF promoter: Ashbya gossypii TEF promoter
    923..1487    +  CDS            NrsR (fragment): nourseothricin acetyltransferase; Streptomyces noursei nat1; confers resistance to nourseothricin
   1495..1692    +  terminator     TEF terminator: Ashbya gossypii TEF terminator
   1800..1818    -  promoter       T7 promoter: promoter for bacteriophage T7 RNA polymerase
   1840..1893    -  CDS            lacI (fragment): lac repressor; lacI; The lac repressor binds to the lac operator to inhibit transcription in E. coli. This inhibition can be relieved by adding lactose or isopropyl-β-D-thiogalactopyranoside (IPTG).
   2076..2664    -  rep_origin     ori: high-copy-number ColE1/pMB1/pBR322/pUC origin of replication
   2835..3695    -  CDS            AmpR: β-lactamase; bla; confers resistance to ampicillin, carbenicillin, and related antibiotics
   3696..3800    -  promoter       AmpR promoter: bla
   3895..3930    +  CDS            rop (fragment): Rop protein, which maintains plasmids at low copy number; rop
