[The description below was written by a language model from this plasmid's Addgene catalogue record and pLannotate feature annotations shown in this document.]
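Description:
pFA6a-SRS:natMX4 is a template plasmid from the pFA6a family used for PCR-based C-terminal tagging of yeast genes. It is not meant to replicate in yeast: no yeast origin or centromere is annotated. In E. coli it is maintained as a high-copy plasmid through a ColE1/pUC-type origin, with selection by the β-lactamase (AmpR) gene and its native promoter. Short fragments annotated as bom, rop and lacI appear to be backbone remnants rather than functional elements. SP6 and T7 phage promoters flank the cassette region.

The payload is a synthetic SRS peptide tag cloned between retained PacI and AscI sites. The feature table does not annotate the tag itself, and the record does not define the abbreviation. The associated publication title indicates that this plasmid series provides peptide tags for epitope-targeted enzymatic functionalization of yeast proteins. From the feature order, the tag would lie in the unannotated stretch upstream of the S. cerevisiae ADH1 terminator, which supplies transcription termination for the tagged gene once its native 3′ region has been displaced.

Downstream is the natMX4 marker: the Ashbya gossypii TEF promoter and terminator driving the Streptomyces noursei nourseothricin acetyltransferase, which confers nourseothricin resistance in yeast.

In typical use, the tag–terminator–marker module is amplified with primers carrying homology to the 3′ end of a target open reading frame. The product is then integrated by homologous recombination, fusing SRS in frame to the endogenous protein, and integrants are selected on nourseothricin.
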