Addgene plasmid #134444: pFA6a-SRS:natMX4
Purpose: PCR-based C-terminal SRS tag
Depositing lab: Robert Tomko. Depositing organization: Florida State University, Tallahassee. Publication: A suite of PCR-based peptide tagging plasmids to permit epitope-targeted enzymatic functionalization of yeast proteins. Nemec AA, Tomko RJ Jr. Yeast. 2020 May 13. doi: 10.1002/yea.3471. PubMed 32401365.
Backbone
  Vector backbone: pFA6a-natMX4
  Vector type: PCR-based tagging in yeast
  Selectable markers: Norseothricin
Growth in bacteria
  Bacterial resistance: Ampicillin, 100 μg/mL
  Growth temperature: 37°C
  Growth strain: DH5alpha
  Copy number: High Copy
Gene/Insert
  Gene/Insert name: SRS
  Species: Synthetic
  Cloning method: Restriction Enzyme; 5′ cloning site PacI (not destroyed); 3′ cloning site AscI (not destroyed)
Terms and licenses: Academic/Nonprofit Terms; Industry Terms
How to cite: pFA6a-SRS:natMX4 was a gift from Robert Tomko (Addgene plasmid # 134444 ; http://n2t.net/addgene:134444 ; RRID:Addgene_134444)
